>Addgene plasmid #164886 | TC374 | addgene full sequence | sequence record 325965 | Addgene NGS Result
AAGCTTGCATGCCTGCAGTTTGTGCAACAAATTGAGGAAGGCATTCTAGAGAAGAATTTCGGCATTTCGC
AATGATACAAAATGAAGAGAATAAGGAAATGACGGTGAAATAACCGGTTTGAAGGTAAAAATGATAAAGT
AGACAATTGAATTTTTCTAGTTCATTCTCCAACAATAAATTCACAACAAAACAAATCTGCCTAGATAAAA
AACTAAAAGATATATCAAGAATACATCTAGAATCCTTTGCTGTAGAAGAATTGCTCAATAAGAACACGTG
GAGCTCCTTTAATTTTGATACGACCTTTCAACTCATCGACGTGACTGGCGATCGAATGTCCAAGATGTTC
TTCAAGATAGGAGCGGAGATCATTTTCGCAAGCCTGAAAGATATTTATGTTGATTCAGGATTTAATAATG
TTCCCAACTTACAAAAATGTCTCCGTCGACGTTTCTGATAGTTACTAGCTCGACATAATCAAAATCCAAC
GTTTTCTCATTCAGTAAATCCCTTTTTCGTTCCAAATAAAGAGGAAGAAGATGGTCATGACGACGTCGAA
TGTAGTATTGATGTGTCTTGGCTGCTTCTGAAATATTTCGATGCGGTATGAATTTAATCTGTATATACCT
GTCGGTGGTGTCCATCCGCTTGGTGTAGGATACTTTTCGTGCTCAGGAACATTCGGCACCACTTCTATTG
GCATCAATCTTTCCACATACGACCAATCGATAGGAGCTTCTTCGACCGTTGCAAGACTTCTGGCTGTAAT
TGCTAGTAGAAAAATTATATGATAATAAATAACTTACACTTTTCAGGGAGAGCATGTTTCCATGGATTTT
CCCAAAGTTTCTCAGCTTTTTCGACTGAAGTTGTTGAAAAAGACAACCTGGAAACTGCTCGAGGGGAGAA
AATGCGGAGAGAAGAACCCAGCATCTTAATAAAATTATATAATTTTGAATAAAATCAAATTAAAAATAAG
ATTAATTGAAACACAACAATAGAATGCAGAAAATTACTCATAAGAAATAATTTATTTTGAAAGAAGTTGT
GTCGATTTACGATAAAAACTACACGCAAACGAGGCTCCGCGTTTACACCGTTTGGCAATGGAGCGCGCTT
GCTATTAGATTTTAGGCCAGCTCAACGAAAGTTTAATTTATTTTTCTTCTTTTTTTCCATTTTTTTGAGT
AAAATATCGAATTTTTTGTATTAATTCTGTAAATTTTATAATTTGCAACTATTTTGGCGTATTCTGCTTG
TTTTTATCAGCGAATTTTTATGCATTTCAGTCAAAAGTTTGAGCAGGAAAAATGACATTTAGGACTTTGT
AAAATTGTATTCTTAAATTTGCTTGAAAACCTACGTGTACAATTGATTTTATTGAATTTTTCTTACGTTT
CCCGTTGTATCTTATTGTATTTAACTTTCATCATAAAATAATTTATTTCCAGGTAAAATATCCGACGCTC
TCGTGGATCAAAAAATGTCACGACTGGATAAATCGAAGGTCATCAACTCTGCTCTGGAACTGCTGAATGG
AGTGGGAATTGAAGGACTTACAACCCGAAAGCTTGCACAAAAATTGGGAGTTGAACAACCAACACTTTAC
TGGCATGTTAAGAATAAGCGAGCACTTTTGGATGCTCTTCCAATTGAAATGTTGGATAGACATCATACTC
ATTCATGTCCACTTGAAGGAGAATCTTGGCAAGATTTCTTGAGAAACAACGCAAAGTCATACCGATGCGC
TCTTTTGTCTCATAGAGATGGAGCAAAAGTTCATCTTGGAACACGACCAACTGAAAAGCAATACGAAACA
TTGGAAAACCAACTTGCTTTCTTGTGTCAACAAGGATTTTCATTGGAAAATGCTCTTTACGCATTGTCTG
CTGTTGGACATTTTACACTTGGATGCGTTTTGGAAGAACAAGAACATCAAGTTGCAAAAGAAGAACGAGA
AACTCCAACAACTGATTCAATGCCACCACTTTTGAAGCAAGCTATCGAACTTTTCGATAGACAAGGAGCA
GAACCAGCTTTCCTTTTTGGACTGGAACTTATTATCTGTGGACTTGAGAAACAACTGAAATGTGAATCGG
GAGGAGGATCTGGATCTGGATCTGGATCTGGTTCCGGTCGACAACTTGAGCTTCCGCCGACTGCGACTGC
CACTGCAAGTATCATGCCCCATGTCATGGAACAGCCCCTGTCAACGTCAATAAATCCGGTCAATGATCGG
TTTAATGGAATACCGAATCCTACCCCCTACAATAGCGATGCGGCCCTAGACGCAATTACTCAAACCAATG
ACTACGGATCAGTCAATACCCATGGCATTCTCAGTACATATCCACCACCTGCCACCCACTTGAACGAGGC
CTCGGTGGCCCTTGCGCCTGGAGGTGCTCCTCCCAGACCACCCCCGCCATACGTTGATAGTACAACGAAC
CATCCTCCTTACCATAGTAACCTCGTCCCCATGGCCAATTTCGGATATTCGACTGTAGACTATGATGCGA
TGGTGGATGATCTGGCATCGATCGAGTACACGGATGCGGTTGACGTTGATCCGCAGTTCATGACGAACCT
CGGGTTTGTCCCAGGGTGTAATTTTAGCGATATCAACACGTATGAGCAACCATGGGGCAGTGGGGCTACT
AACTTCAGCCTGCTGAAGCAGGCTGGAGACGTGGAGGAGAACCCTGGACCTATGGTCTCCGAGCTCATTA
AAGAAAACATGCATATGAAGCTCTACATGGAGGGAACCGTCAACAACCACCACTTCAAGTGCACCTCCGA
GGGAGAGGGAAAGCCATACGAGGGAACCCAAACCATGCGTATCAAGGCCGTCGAGGGAGGACCACTCCCA
TTCGCCTTCGACATCCTCGCCACCTCCTTCATGTACGGATCCAAGGTAAGTTTAAACATATATATACTAA
CTAACCCTGATTATTTAAATTTTCAGACCTTCATCAACCACACCCAAGGAATCCCAGACTTCTTCAAGCA
ATCCTTCCCAGAGGGATTCACCTGGGAGCGTGTCACCACCTACGAGGACGGAGGAGTCCTCACCGCCACC
CAAGACACCTCCCTCCAAGACGGATGCCTCATCTACAACGTCAAGGTAAGTTTAAACAGTTCGGTACTAA
CTAACCATACATATTTAAATTTTCAGATCCGTGGAGTCAACTTCCCATCCAACGGACCAGTCATGCAAAA
GAAGACCCTCGGATGGGAGGCCTCCACCGAGACCCTCTACCCAGCCGACGGAGGACTTGAGGGACGTGCC
GACATGGCCCTCAAGCTCGTCGGAGGAGGACACCTCATCTGCAACCTCAAGGTAAGTTTAAACATGATTT
TACTAACTAACTAATCTGATTTAAATTTTCAGACCACCTACCGTTCCAAGAAGCCAGCCAAGAACCTCAA
GATGCCAGGAGTCTACTACGTCGACCGTCGTCTTGAGCGTATCAAGGAGGCCGACAAGGAGACCTACGTC
GAGCAACACGAGGTCGCCGTCGCCCGTTACTGCGACCTCCCATCCAAGCTCGGACACCGTGGATCGGGAG
AGGGACGAGGAAGTCTTTTGACCTGCGGAGATGTTGAGGAGAACCCAGGACCAATGTCGCGTCTTGATAA
ATCGAAAGTTATTAATTCAGCTCTTGAACTTTTGAACGAAGTTGGAATTGAAGGATTGACAACTAGAAAG
CTTGCACAAAAGTTGGGAGTTGAACAACCAACACTTTATTGGCATGTTCGAAATAAGCAAACTCTTATGA
ACATGTTGTCTGAAGCTATTCTTGCAAAACATCATACAAGATCAGCTCCATTGCCAACTGAATCTTGGCA
ACAATTCCTTCAAGAAAATGCTTTGTCATTTCGAAAAGCACTTTTGGTTCATAGAGATGGAGCACGATTG
CATATTGGAACATCTCCAACTCCACCACAATTCGAACAAGCTGAAGCACAACTTAGATGTTTGTGCGATG
CTGGATTCTCAGTTGAAGAAGCACTTTTCATCTTGCAATCAATCTCTCATTTCACACTTGGAGCTGTTTT
GGAAGAACAAGCAACTAACCAAATCGAAAACAACCATGTTATTGATGCTGCACCACCACTTTTGCAAGAA
GCTTTCAATATTCAAGCACGAACATCTGCTGAAATGGCATTCCATTTCGGACTTAAGTCATTGATCTTCG
GATTTTCTGCTCAACTTGATGAAAAGAAACATACTCCAATTGAAGATGGAAACAAGCCAAAGAAGAAAAG
AAAACTGGGAAGTGGAAGTAATGGAAGTAGTGGATCCAGATCTGCGCCACCTTCTTCCGATTGTCCGCCG
CCGATTGCCTACTACCATCATCATCCACAACATCAGCAACAATTCCTGCCATTTCCAATGCCATATTTCT
TGGCTCCACCGCCGCAAGCTCAACAAGGAGCTCCTTTTCCAGTGCAATATATTCCACAGCAACATGATTT
GATGAATAGCCAGCCAATGTATGCACCAATGGCACCGACATACTACTATCAACCAATTAATTCGAATGGC
ATGCCCATGAATTCCAACTGAGCGCCGGTCGCTACCATTACCAACTTGTCTGGTGTCAAAAATAATAGGG
GCCGCTGTCATCAGAGTAAGTTTAAACTGAGTTCTACTAACTAACGAGTAATATTTAAATTTTCAGCATC
TCGCGCCCGTGCCTCTGACTTCTAAGTCCAATTACTCTTCAACATCCCTACATGCTCTTTCTCCCTGTGC
TCCCACCCCCTATTTTTGTTATTATCAAAAAACTTCTCTTAATTTCTTTGTTTTTTAGCTTCTTTTAAGT
CACCTCTAACAATGAAATTGTGTAGATTCAAAAATAGAATTAATTCGTAATAAAAAGTCGAAAAAAATTG
TGCTCCCTCCCCCCATTAATAATAATTCTATCCCAAAATCTACACAATGTTCTGTGTACACTTCTTATGT
TTTTTACTTCTGATAAATTTTTTTGAAACATCATAGAAAAAACCGCACACAAAATACCTTATCATATGTT
ACGTTTCAGTTTATGACCGCAATTTTTATTTCTTCGCACGTCTGGGCCTCTCATGACGTCAAATCATGCT
CATCGTGAAAAAGTTTTGGAGTATTTTTGGAATTTTTCAATCAAGTGAAAGTTTATGAAATTAATTTTCC
TGCTTTTGCTTTTTGGGGTTTCCCCTATTGTTTGTCAAGATTTCGAGGACGGCGTTTTTCTTGCTAAAAT
CACAAGTATTGATGAGCACGATGCAAGAAAGATCGGAAGAAGGTTTGGGTTTGAGGCTCAGTGGAAGGTG
AGTAGAAGTTGATAATTTGAAAGTGGAGTAGTGTCTATGGGGTTTTTGCCTTAAATGACAGAATACATTC
CCAATATACCAAACATAACTGTTTCCTACTAGTCGGCCGTACGGGCCCTTTCGTCTCGCGCGTTTCGGTG
ATGACGGTGAAAACCTCTGACACATGCAGCTCCCGGAGACGGTCACAGCTTGTCTGTAAGCGGATGCCGG
GAGCAGACAAGCCCGTCAGGGCGCGTCAGCGGGTGTTGGCGGGTGTCGGGGCTGGCTTAACTATGCGGCA
TCAGAGCAGATTGTACTGAGAGTGCACCATATGCGGTGTGAAATACCGCACAGATGCGTAAGGAGAAAAT
ACCGCATCAGGCGGCCTTAAGGGCCTCGTGATACGCCTATTTTTATAGGTTAATGTCATGATAATAATGG
TTTCTTAGACGTCAGGTGGCACTTTTCGGGGAAATGTGCGCGGAACCCCTATTTGTTTATTTTTCTAAAT
ACATTCAAATATGTATCCGCTCATGAGACAATAACCCTGATAAATGCTTCAATAATATTGAAAAAGGAAG
AGTATGAGTATTCAACATTTCCGTGTCGCCCTTATTCCCTTTTTTGCGGCATTTTGCCTTCCTGTTTTTG
CTCACCCAGAAACGCTGGTGAAAGTAAAAGATGCTGAAGATCAGTTGGGTGCACGAGTGGGTTACATCGA
ACTGGATCTCAACAGCGGTAAGATCCTTGAGAGTTTTCGCCCCGAAGAACGTTTTCCAATGATGAGCACT
TTTAAAGTTCTGCTATGTGGCGCGGTATTATCCCGTATTGACGCCGGGCAAGAGCAACTCGGTCGCCGCA
TACACTATTCTCAGAATGACTTGGTTGAGTACTCACCAGTCACAGAAAAGCATCTTACGGATGGCATGAC
AGTAAGAGAATTATGCAGTGCTGCCATAACCATGAGTGATAACACTGCGGCCAACTTACTTCTGACAACG
ATCGGAGGACCGAAGGAGCTAACCGCTTTTTTGCACAACATGGGGGATCATGTAACTCGCCTTGATCGTT
GGGAACCGGAGCTGAATGAAGCCATACCAAACGACGAGCGTGACACCACGATGCCTGTAGCAATGGCAAC
AACGTTGCGCAAACTATTAACTGGCGAACTACTTACTCTAGCTTCCCGGCAACAATTAATAGACTGGATG
GAGGCGGATAAAGTTGCAGGACCACTTCTGCGCTCGGCCCTTCCGGCTGGCTGGTTTATTGCTGATAAAT
CTGGAGCCGGTGAGCGTGGGTCTCGCGGTATCATTGCAGCACTGGGGCCAGATGGTAAGCCCTCCCGTAT
CGTAGTTATCTACACGACGGGGAGTCAGGCAACTATGGATGAACGAAATAGACAGATCGCTGAGATAGGT
GCCTCACTGATTAAGCATTGGTAACTGTCAGACCAAGTTTACTCATATATACTTTAGATTGATTTAAAAC
TTCATTTTTAATTTAAAAGGATCTAGGTGAAGATCCTTTTTGATAATCTCATGACCAAAATCCCTTAACG
TGAGTTTTCGTTCCACTGAGCGTCAGACCCCGTAGAAAAGATCAAAGGATCTTCTTGAGATCCTTTTTTT
CTGCGCGTAATCTGCTGCTTGCAAACAAAAAAACCACCGCTACCAGCGGTGGTTTGTTTGCCGGATCAAG
AGCTACCAACTCTTTTTCCGAAGGTAACTGGCTTCAGCAGAGCGCAGATACCAAATACTGTTCTTCTAGT
GTAGCCGTAGTTAGGCCACCACTTCAAGAACTCTGTAGCACCGCCTACATACCTCGCTCTGCTAATCCTG
TTACCAGTGGCTGCTGCCAGTGGCGATAAGTCGTGTCTTACCGGGTTGGACTCAAGACGATAGTTACCGG
ATAAGGCGCAGCGGTCGGGCTGAACGGGGGGTTCGTGCACACAGCCCAGCTTGGAGCGAACGACCTACAC
CGAACTGAGATACCTACAGCGTGAGCTATGAGAAAGCGCCACGCTTCCCGAAGGGAGAAAGGCGGACAGG
TATCCGGTAAGCGGCAGGGTCGGAACAGGAGAGCGCACGAGGGAGCTTCCAGGGGGAAACGCCTGGTATC
TTTATAGTCCTGTCGGGTTTCGCCACCTCTGACTTGAGCGTCGATTTTTGTGATGCTCGTCAGGGGGGCG
GAGCCTATGGAAAAACGCCAGCAACGCGGCCTTTTTACGGTTCCTGGCCTTTTGCTGGCCTTTTGCTCAC
ATGTTCTTTCCTGCGTTATCCCCTGATTCTGTGGATAACCGTATTACCGCCTTTGAGTGAGCTGATACCG
CTCGCCGCAGCCGAACGACCGAGCGCAGCGAGTCAGTGAGCGAGGAAGCGGAAGAGCGCCCAATACGCAA
ACCGCCTCTCCCCGCGCGTTGGCCGATTCATTAATGCAGCTGGCACGACAGGTTTCCCGACTGGAAAGCG
GGCAGTGAGCGCAACGCAATTAATGTGAGTTAGCTCACTCATTAGGCACCCCAGGCTTTACACTTTATGC
TTCCGGCTCGTATGTTGTGTGGAATTGTGAGCGGATAACAATTTCACACAGGAAACAGCTATGACCATGA
TTACGCCAAGCTGTAAGTTTAAACATGATCTTACTAACTAACTATTCTCATTTAAATTTTCAGAGCTTAA
AAATGGCTGAAATCACTCACAACGATGGATACGCTAACAACTTGGAAATGAAAT
Features (pLannotate 1.2.2; 18 found; start..end, strand, type, name):
      1..18      -  misc_feature   MCS (fragment): pUC18/19 multiple cloning site
    240..764     -  CDS            mrpl-49 (fragment): RM49_CAEEL - Protein inferred from homology: Swiss-Prot protein existence level 3. From Caenorhabditis elegans.
    809..934     -  CDS            mrpl-49 (fragment): RM49_CAEEL - Protein inferred from homology: Swiss-Prot protein existence level 3. From Caenorhabditis elegans.
   1485..2102    +  CDS            tetR: TETR2_ECOLX - Experimental evidence at protein level: Swiss-Prot protein existence level 1. TetR is the repressor of the tetracycline resistance element; its N-terminal region forms a helix-turn-helix structure and binds DNA. Binding of tetracycline to TetR reduces the repressor affinity for the tetracycline resistance gene (tetA) promoter operator sites. From Escherichia coli.
   2178..2639    +  CDS            qa-1f (fragment): QA1F_NEUCR - Protein predicted: Swiss-Prot protein existence level 4. Transcription activation of genes for enzymes and proteins of quinate metabolism by binding to a 16 base-pair sequence (consensus 5'- GGRTAARYRYTTAYCC-3') in front of each Qa genes. From Neurospora crassa (strain ATCC 24698 / 74-OR23-1A / CBS 708.71 / DSM 1257 / FGSC 987).
   2712..3569    +  CDS            mNeptune: mNeptune is a basic (constitutively fluorescent) far red fluorescent protein published in 2009, derived from Entacmaea quadricolor. It is reported to be a rapidly-maturing monomer with moderate acid sensitivity.
   3624..4256    +  CDS            tetR: TETR5_ECOLX - Experimental evidence at protein level: Swiss-Prot protein existence level 1. TetR is the repressor of the tetracycline resistance element; its N-terminal region forms a helix-turn-helix structure and binds DNA. Binding of tetracycline to TetR reduces the repressor affinity for the tetracycline resistance gene (tetA) promoter operator sites. From Escherichia coli.
   4314..4559    +  CDS            pie-1 (fragment): PIE1_CAEEL - Experimental evidence at protein level: Swiss-Prot protein existence level 1. Maternally provided PIE-1 is required for germline cell fate determination. Functions as a repressor of RNA polymerase II-dependent gene expression in the developing germline. Required for expression of nos-2 in P4 germline blastomere cells. Inhibits the histone deacetylase activity of hda-1. Represses transcriptional activation of cdk-9 and cit-1.1, which are members of the P-TEFb complex. From Caenorhabditis elegans.
   5165..5317    +  CDS            aex-5 (fragment): AEX5_CAEEL - Also known as kpc-3 From Caenorhabditis elegans.
   5445..5480    +  CDS            rop (fragment): Rop protein, which maintains plasmids at low copy number; rop
   5582..5681    +  misc_feature   bom (fragment): basis of mobility region from pBR322
   5779..5883    +  promoter       AmpR promoter: bla
   5884..6744    +  CDS            AmpR: β-lactamase; bla; confers resistance to ampicillin, carbenicillin, and related antibiotics
   6915..7503    +  rep_origin     ori: high-copy-number ColE1/pMB1/pBR322/pUC origin of replication
   7686..7778    +  CDS            lacI (fragment): lac repressor; lacI; The lac repressor binds to the lac operator to inhibit transcription in E. coli. This inhibition can be relieved by adding lactose or isopropyl-β-D-thiogalactopyranoside (IPTG).
   7791..7812    +  protein_bind   CAP binding site: CAP binding activates transcription in the presence of cAMP. E. coli catabolite activator protein
   7827..7857    +  promoter       lac promoter: promoter for the E. coli lac operon
   7865..7881    +  protein_bind   lac operator: The lac repressor binds to the lac operator to inhibit transcription in E. coli. This inhibition can be relieved by adding lactose or isopropyl-β-D-thiogalactopyranoside (IPTG). lac repressor encoded by lacI
