[The description below was written by a language model from this plasmid's Addgene catalogue record and pLannotate feature annotations shown in this document.]
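Description:
TC374 is a C. elegans expression plasmid built on a pUC57 backbone, propagated in E. coli as a high-copy plasmid through a ColE1/pUC-type origin and selected with ampicillin via the β-lactamase gene. The remaining bacterial features in the annotation (lac promoter and operator, CAP site, and small lacI, rop and bom fragments) are backbone remnants with no role in the worm payload.

The payload is a single polycistronic cassette described as Prpl28::rtetR-QFAD::P2A::mKate::T2A::tetR-pie1, which is the regulator component of a hybrid Tet/Q system for controlling transgene expression in worms. The rpl-28 promoter drives it; the reverse-strand mrpl-49 fragments annotated upstream probably reflect neighbouring genomic sequence carried along with the promoter region. The first open reading frame fuses a reverse Tet repressor DNA-binding moiety to the activation domain of the Neurospora QF (qa-1f) transcription factor, giving an rtTA-like activator, named rtTA(Q) in the record, that would bind tet operators and activate transcription when a tetracycline-class inducer is present. A P2A peptide separates it from a red fluorescent protein, listed as mKate and matched by the annotation software to the related mNeptune, which marks expressing cells. A T2A peptide then leads to a second TetR fused to a fragment of PIE-1, a C. elegans repressor of RNA polymerase II transcription. This fusion presumably occupies the same operators without inducer to suppress leaky expression. A short aex-5 match downstream may belong to the 3' region, though the record does not identify the 3' UTR. The tet-operator-controlled target transgene is not part of this plasmid and would be supplied separately.
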