Addgene plasmid #164886: TC374
Purpose: Prpl28::rtetR-QFAD::p2A::mKate::T2A::tetR-pie1,
Depositing lab: Tian Chi. Depositing organization: ShanghaiTech University. Publication: A Tet/Q Hybrid System for Robust and Versatile Control of Transgene Expression in C. elegans. Mao S, Qi Y, Zhu H, Huang X, Zou Y, Chi T. iScience. 2019 Jan 25;11:224-237. doi: 10.1016/j.isci.2018.12.023. Epub 2018 Dec 27. PubMed 30634168.
Backbone
  Vector backbone: puc57
  Vector type: Worm Expression
Growth in bacteria
  Bacterial resistance: Ampicillin, 100 μg/mL
  Growth temperature: 37°C
  Growth strain: NEB Stable
  Copy number: High Copy
Gene/Insert
  Gene/Insert name: rpl28-rtTA(Q)
  Species: C. elegans (nematode)
  Cloning method: Gibson Cloning
Terms and licenses: Academic/Nonprofit Terms; Industry Terms: Not Available to Industry
How to cite: TC374 was a gift from Tian Chi (Addgene plasmid # 164886 ; http://n2t.net/addgene:164886 ; RRID:Addgene_164886)
